>Addgene plasmid #43003 | I-AGGA | depositor partial sequence | sequence record 58268 | I-AGGA sequence 424 bps
CGTCTCCTGACCCCAGAGCAGGTCGTGGCAATCGCCTCCAACATTGGCGGGAAACAGGCACTCGAGACTG
TCCAGCGCCTGCTTCCCGTGCTGTGCCAAGCGCACGGACTCACCCCAGAGCAGGTCGTGGCAATCGCGAG
CAATAACGGCGGAAAACAGGCTTTGGAAACGGTGCAGAGGCTCCTTCCAGTGCTGTGCCAAGCGCACGGC
CTCACCCCAGAGCAGGTCGTGGCAATCGCGAGCAATAACGGCGGAAAACAGGCTTTGGAAACGGTGCAGA
GGCTCCTTCCAGTGCTGTGCCAAGCGCACGGATTAACCCCAGAGCAGGTCGTGGCAATCGCCTCCAACAT
TGGCGGGAAACAGGCACTCGAGACTGTCCAGCGCCTGCTTCCCGTGCTGTGCCAAGCGCACGGCTTAAGA
GACG
