>Addgene plasmid #43003 | I-AGGA | addgene partial sequence | sequence record 59958 | M13-F20 5'-TGTAAAACGACGGCCAGT-3'
CTATAGGGCGAATTGGGCCCTCTAGATGCATGCTCGAGCGGCCGCCAGTGTGATGGATATCTGCAGAATT
CGCCCTTATATAGATGCCGTCCTAGCGCGTCTCCTGACCCCAGAGCAGGTCGTGGCAATCGCCTCCAACA
TTGGCGGGAAACAGGCACTCGAGACTGTCCAGCGCCTGCTTCCCGTGCTGTGCCAAGCGCACGGACTCAC
CCCAGAGCAGGTCGTGGCAATCGCGAGCAATAACGGCGGAAAACAGGCTTTGGAAACGGTGCAGAGGCTC
CTTCCAGTGCTGTGCCAAGCGCACGGCCTCACCCCAGAGCAGGTCGTGGCAATCGCGAGCAATAACGGCG
GAAAACAGGCTTTGGAAACGGTGCAGAGGCTCCTTCCAGTGCTGTGCCAAGCGCACGGATTAACCCCAGA
GCAGGTCGTGGCAATCGCCTCCAACATTGGCGGGAAACAGGCACTCGAGACTGTCCAGCGCCTGCTTCCC
GTGCTGTGCCAAGCGCACGGCTTAAGAGACGTGGGCACAGGAAAGATACTTAAGGGCGAATTCCAGCACA
CTGGCGGCCGTTACTAGTGGATCCGAGCTCGGTACCAAGCTTGATGCATAGCTTGAGTATTCTATAGTGT
CACCTAAATAGCTTGGCGTAATCATGGTCATAGCTGTTTCCTGTGTGAAATTGTTATCCGCTCACAATTC
CACACAACATACGAGCCGGAAGCATAAAGTGTAAAGCCTGGGGTGCCTAATGAGTGAGCTAACTCACATT
AATTGCGTTGCGCTCACTGCCCGCTTTCCAGTCGGGAAACCTGTCGTGCCAGCTGCATTAATGAATCGGC
CAACGCGCGGGGAGAGGCGGTTTGCGTATTGGGCGCTCTTCCGCTTCCTCGCTCACTGACTCGCTGCGCT
