[The description below was written by a language model from this plasmid's Addgene catalogue record.]
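Description:
I-AGGA is a small bacterial cloning plasmid built on the commercial pCRII-TOPO backbone (about 4 kb without insert), into which a 424 bp synthetic fragment was introduced by TOPO cloning. It is a high-copy plasmid propagated in E. coli, and it carries both ampicillin and kanamycin resistance, so either or both antibiotics can be used for selection. The record lists no feature table. Elements such as the origin of replication and the promoter sites flanking the cloning position are therefore only implied by the backbone and by the listed sequencing primers (T7 on one side, M13 reverse on the other), which read across the insert.

The insert is described only by its name and as synthetic; its exact composition is not stated. The plasmid was deposited in connection with a TALEN genome-editing system for generating human stem cell-based disease models. The name is consistent with a module in a TALE repeat assembly library, where "AGGA" would denote the four DNA bases recognised by a pre-assembled block of four repeats and "I" the block's position in the array. An insert of roughly 424 bp fits four repeat units of about 100 bp each, but this interpretation is an inference rather than something the record states. There is no mammalian promoter, reporter or expression cassette indicated. The construct is best understood as a storage and source plasmid, from which the synthetic fragment is taken for assembling full-length custom TALENs, rather than as something delivered to cells directly.
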