Addgene plasmid #43003: I-AGGA
Depositing lab: Chad Cowan & Kiran Musunuru. Depositing organization: Harvard University. Publication: A TALEN Genome-Editing System for Generating Human Stem Cell-Based Disease Models. Ding Q, Lee YK, Schaefer EA, Peters DT, Veres A, Kim K, Kuperwasser N, Motola DL, Meissner TB, Hendriks WT, Trevisan M, Gupta RM, Moisan A, Banks E, Friesen M, Schinzel RT, Xia F, Tang A, Xia Y, Figueroa E, Wann A, Ahfeldt T, Daheron L, Zhang F, Rubin LL, Peng LF, Chung RT, Musunuru K, Cowan CA. Cell Stem Cell. 2012 Dec 12. pii: S1934-5909(12)00645-5. doi: 10.1016/j.stem.2012.11.011. PubMed 23246482.
Backbone
  Vector backbone: pCRII-TOPO
  Backbone manufacturer: Invitrogen
  Backbone size w/o insert (bp): 3973
  Vector type: Bacterial Cloning
Growth in bacteria
  Bacterial resistance: Ampicillin and Kanamycin, 100 & 50 μg/mL
  Growth temperature: 37°C
  Growth strain: Top10
  Copy number: High Copy
Gene/Insert
  Gene/Insert name: I-AGGA
  Species: Synthetic
  Insert size (bp): 424
  Cloning method: TOPO Cloning
  Sequencing primers: 5′ T7; 3′ M13-rev
Terms and licenses: Academic/Nonprofit Terms; Industry Terms: Not Available to Industry
How to cite: I-AGGA was a gift from Chad Cowan & Kiran Musunuru (Addgene plasmid # 43003 ; http://n2t.net/addgene:43003 ; RRID:Addgene_43003)
